Addgene plasmid #241195: mCherry-P2A-NTRv2-pA
Purpose: Middle entry vector for mini-Golden subcloning platform; mCherry; NTR-v2
Depositing lab: Junsu Kang. Depositing organization: University of Wisconsin, Madison. Publication: Advancing knock-in approaches for robust genome editing in zebrafish. Rodriguez-Parks A, Beezley EG, Manna S, Silaban I, Almutawa SI, Cao S, Ahmed H, Guyer M, Baker S, Richards MP, Kang J. Biol Open. 2026 Feb 2:bio.062472. doi: 10.1242/bio.062472. PubMed 41630603.
Backbone
  Vector backbone: pU6a:sgRNA#47
  Vector type: Mini-Golden
Growth in bacteria
  Bacterial resistance: Spectinomycin, 50 μg/mL
  Growth temperature: 37°C
  Growth strain: DH5alpha
  Copy number: Unknown
Gene/Insert
  Gene/Insert name: mCherry; NTR-v2
  Species: Synthetic
  Mutation: TCGC linker
  Cloning method: Restriction Enzyme; 5′ cloning site Unknown (unknown if destroyed); 3′ cloning site Unknown (unknown if destroyed)
Terms and licenses: Academic/Nonprofit Terms; Industry Terms: Not Available to Industry
How to cite: mCherry-P2A-NTRv2-pA was a gift from Junsu Kang (Addgene plasmid # 241195 ; http://n2t.net/addgene:241195 ; RRID:Addgene_241195)
