[The description below was written by a language model from this plasmid's Addgene catalogue record and pLannotate feature annotations shown in this document.]
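Description:
mCherry-P2A-NTRv2-pA is a roughly 4.2 kb middle entry vector for the mini-Golden subcloning platform, a modular assembly system used by the depositors in work on knock-in genome editing in zebrafish. It is built on the pU6a:sgRNA#47 backbone and is propagated in E. coli through a high-copy ColE1/pUC-type origin, with selection by spectinomycin through an aadA (SmR) aminoglycoside adenylyltransferase gene. Short remnants of other elements (a class 1 integron Pc promoter, gentamicin resistance, lacI and lacZα fragments) and rrnB T1/T2 terminators are annotated in the backbone and appear to be cloning leftovers or insulating elements, not functional payload.

The cargo is a promoterless, synthetic bicistronic cassette. An mCherry red fluorescent protein coding sequence is followed, per the construct name, by a P2A self-cleaving peptide (not separately annotated, but consistent with the short gap between the two reading frames) and then NTR-v2, a nitroreductase that the annotation software matches to nfsB-family enzymes. The name indicates a terminal polyadenylation signal, and an SV40 poly(A) signal is annotated after the coding region, although on the reverse strand. The record also notes a TCGC linker, without explaining its role. No eukaryotic promoter is present, which fits a middle entry module meant to be joined to other parts, such as upstream regulatory or targeting sequences, during assembly.

Once expressed, the P2A arrangement should yield separate mCherry and nitroreductase proteins from one transcript, so red fluorescence marks the cells that carry the enzyme. Nitroreductases convert prodrugs such as metronidazole into cytotoxic products, a strategy commonly used in zebrafish for inducible, cell-type-specific ablation, although the record itself does not spell out this application.
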