Features (pLannotate 1.2.2; 12 found; start..end, strand, type, name):
     50..757     +  CDS            mCherry: mCherry is a basic (constitutively fluorescent) red fluorescent protein published in 2004, derived from Discosoma sp.. It is reported to be a very rapidly-maturing monomer with low acid sensitivity.
    824..1474    +  CDS            nfsB: NFSB_SALTY - Also known as nfnB From Salmonella typhimurium (strain LT2 / SGSC1412 / ATCC 700720).
   1491..1508    -  promoter       T7 promoter (fragment): promoter for bacteriophage T7 RNA polymerase
   1513..1647    -  polyA_signal   SV40 poly(A) signal: SV40 polyadenylation signal
   1822..1845    +  promoter       Pc promoter (fragment): intI1 (promoter lies within the coding sequence); class 1 integron promoter
   2021..2077    +  CDS            GmR (fragment): gentamycin acetyltransferase; aacC1; confers resistance to gentamycin
   2084..2875    +  CDS            SmR: aminoglycoside adenylyltransferase (Murphy, 1985); aadA; confers resistance to spectinomycin and streptomycin
   2968..3556    +  rep_origin     ori: high-copy-number ColE1/pMB1/pBR322/pUC origin of replication
   3739..3831    +  CDS            lacI (fragment): lac repressor; lacI; The lac repressor binds to the lac operator to inhibit transcription in E. coli. This inhibition can be relieved by adding lactose or isopropyl-β-D-thiogalactopyranoside (IPTG).
   3886..3913    -  terminator     rrnB T2 terminator: transcription terminator T2 from the E. coli rrnB gene
   4045..4088    +  terminator     rrnB T1 terminator: Escherichia coli rrnB; transcription terminator T1 from the E. coli rrnB gene
   4135..17      -  CDS            lacZα (fragment) (across the origin): LacZα fragment of β-galactosidase; lacZ fragment
>Addgene plasmid #241195 | mCherry-P2A-NTRv2-pA | addgene full sequence | sequence record 482042 | Addgene NGS Result
GTAAAACGACGGCCAGTCTTAAGCTCGGGCCCGGTCTCTTCGCGCCACCATGGTGAGCAAGGGCGAGGAG
GACAACATGGCCATCATCAAGGAGTTCATGCGCTTCAAGGTGCACATGGAGGGCTCCGTGAACGGCCACG
AGTTCGAGATCGAGGGCGAGGGCGAGGGCCGCCCCTACGAGGGCACCCAGACCGCCAAGCTGAAGGTGAC
CAAGGGCGGCCCCCTGCCCTTCGCCTGGGACATCCTGTCCCCTCAGTTCATGTACGGCTCCAAGGCCTAC
GTGAAGCACCCCGCCGACATCCCCGACTACTTGAAGCTGTCCTTCCCCGAGGGCTTCAAGTGGGAGCGCG
TGATGAACTTCGAGGACGGCGGCGTGGTGACCGTGACCCAGGACTCCTCCCTGCAGGACGGCGAGTTCAT
CTACAAGGTGAAGCTGCGCGGCACCAACTTCCCCTCCGACGGCCCCGTAATGCAGAAGAAGACCATGGGC
TGGGAGGCCTCCTCCGAGCGGATGTACCCCGAGGACGGCGCCCTGAAGGGCGAGATCAAGCAGAGGCTGA
AGCTGAAGGACGGCGGCCACTACGACGCCGAGGTCAAGACCACCTACAAGGCCAAGAAGCCCGTGCAGCT
GCCCGGCGCCTACAACGTCAACATCAAGCTGGACATCACCTCCCACAACGAGGACTACACCATCGTGGAA
CAGTACGAGCGCGCCGAGGGCCGCCACTCCACCGGCGGCATGGACGAGCTGTACAAGGGAAGCGGAGCTA
CTAACTTCAGCCTGCTGAAGCAGGCTGGAGACGTGGAGGAGAACCCCGGGCCTATGACTATTGTTCAAGC
TGCCCAATCCCGCTACTCCACCAAAGCCTTTGATGCTTCGCGCAAATTGCCTGAAGAGAAAGTCGCGGCA
GTGAAAGAGTTAATCCGCATGAGTGCGTCCAGTGTCAACTCGCAACCTTGGCATTTTATTGTCGCGAGCA
GTGAAGAGGGAAAAGCGCGCATCGCCAAAGCAACACAAGGTGGTTTTGCTGCTAATGAGCGCAAGATTTT
GGATGCTTCTCACGTTGTGGTGTTCTGCGCCAAAACGGCGATTGATGAAGCGTACCTACTCGACCTTTTG
GAAAGCGAAGACAAAGATGGCCGCTACGCCGATGTCGAAGCAAAAAATGGCATGCACGCTGGTCGTTCAT
TTTTCGTCAACATGCACCGCTTTGACTTGAAAGACGCGCATCACTGGATGGAAAAGCAAGTTTACCTCAA
TGTGGGGACGCTGCTATTGGGTGCTTCTGCGATGGAGATCGACGCGGTGCCAATTGAAGGCTTCGATGCC
AAGGTGCTTGATGAGGAGTTTGGTCTGCGTGAGAAGGGCTTTACCAGCGTGGTGATTGTGCCGCTGGGTT
ACCATAGCGAAGACGATTTTAATGCTAAGCTGCCAAAATCACGTTGGTCAGCAGAGACTGTTTTTACCGA
AATCTAACTCGAGTCTAGAACTATAGTGAGTCGTATTACGTAGATCCAGACATGATAAGATACATTGATG
AGTTTGGACAAACCACAACTAGAATGCAGTGAAAAAAATGCTTTATTTGTGAAATTTGTGATGCTATTGC
TTTATTTGTAACCATTATAAGCTGCAATAAACAAGTTAACAACAACAATTGCATTCATTTTATGTTTCAG
GTTCAGGGGGAGGTGTGGGAGGTTTTTTAATTCCTCAAGAGACCTCTAGACCAGCCAGGACAGAAATGCC
TCGACTTCGCTGCTACCCAAGGTTGCCGGGTGACGCACACCGTGGAAACGGATGAAGGCACGAACCCAGT
GGACATAAGCCTGTTCGGTTCGTAAGCTGTAATGCAAGTAGCGTATGCGCTCACGCAACTGGTCCAGAAC
CTTGACCGAACGCAGCGGTGGTAACGGCGCAGTGGCGGTTTTCATGGCTTGTTATGACTGTTTTTTTGGG
GTACAGTCTATGCCTCGGGCATCCAAGCAGCAAGCGCGTTACGCCGTGGGTCGATGTTTGATGTTATGGA
GCAGCAACGATGTTACGCAGCAGGGCAGTCGCCCTAAAACAAAGTTAAACATTATGAGGGAAGCGGTGAT
CGCCGAAGTATCGACTCAACTATCAGAGGTAGTTGGCGTCATCGAGCGCCATCTCGAACCGACGTTGCTG
GCCGTACATTTGTACGGCTCCGCAGTGGATGGCGGCCTGAAGCCACACAGTGATATTGATTTGCTGGTTA
CGGTGACCGTAAGGCTTGATGAAACAACGCGGCGAGCTTTGATCAACGACCTTTTGGAAACTTCGGCTTC
CCCTGGAGAGAGCGAGATTCTCCGCGCTGTAGAAGTCACCATTGTTGTGCACGACGACATCATTCCGTGG
CGTTATCCAGCTAAGCGCGAACTGCAATTTGGAGAATGGCAGCGCAATGACATTCTTGCAGGTATCTTCG
AGCCAGCCACGATCGACATTGATCTGGCTATCTTGCTGACAAAAGCAAGAGAACATAGCGTTGCCTTGGT
AGGTCCAGCGGCGGAGGAACTCTTTGATCCGGTTCCTGAACAGGATCTATTTGAGGCGCTAAATGAAACC
TTAACGCTATGGAACTCGCCGCCCGACTGGGCTGGCGATGAGCGAAATGTAGTGCTTACGTTGTCCCGCA
TTTGGTACAGCGCAGTAACCGGCAAAATCGCGCCGAAGGATGTCGCTGCCGACTGGGCAATGGAGCGCCT
GCCGGCCCAGTATCAGCCCGTCATACTTGAAGCTAGACAGGCTTATCTTGGACAAGAAGAAGATCGCTTG
GCCTCGCGCGCAGATCAGTTGGAAGAATTTGTCCACTACGTGAAAGGCGAGATCACCAAGGTAGTCGGCA
AATAACCCTCGAGCCACCCATGACCAAAATCCCTTAACGTGAGTTACGCGTCGTTCCACTGAGCGTCAGA
CCCCGTAGAAAAGATCAAAGGATCTTCTTGAGATCCTTTTTTTCTGCGCGTAATCTGCTGCTTGCAAACA
AAAAAACCACCGCTACCAGCGGTGGTTTGTTTGCCGGATCAAGAGCTACCAACTCTTTTTCCGAAGGTAA
CTGGCTTCAGCAGAGCGCAGATACCAAATACTGTTCTTCTAGTGTAGCCGTAGTTAGGCCACCACTTCAA
GAACTCTGTAGCACCGCCTACATACCTCGCTCTGCTAATCCTGTTACCAGTGGCTGCTGCCAGTGGCGAT
AAGTCGTGTCTTACCGGGTTGGACTCAAGACGATAGTTACCGGATAAGGCGCAGCGGTCGGGCTGAACGG
GGGGTTCGTGCACACAGCCCAGCTTGGAGCGAACGACCTACACCGAACTGAGATACCTACAGCGTGAGCT
ATGAGAAAGCGCCACGCTTCCCGAAGGGAGAAAGGCGGACAGGTATCCGGTAAGCGGCAGGGTCGGAACA
GGAGAGCGCACGAGGGAGCTTCCAGGGGGAAACGCCTGGTATCTTTATAGTCCTGTCGGGTTTCGCCACC
TCTGACTTGAGCGTCGATTTTTGTGATGCTCGTCAGGGGGGCGGAGCCTATGGAAAAACGCCAGCAACGC
GGCCTTTTTACGGTTCCTGGCCTTTTGCTGGCCTTTTGCTCACATGTTCTTTCCTGCGTTATCCCCTGAT
TCTGTGGATAACCGTATTACCGCCTTTGAGTGAGCTGATACCGCTCGCCGCAGCCGAACGACCGAGCGCA
GCGAGTCAGTGAGCGAGGAAGCGGAAGAGCGCCCAATACGCAAACCGCCTCTCCCCGCGCGTTGGCCGAT
TCATTAATGCAGCTGGCACGACAGGTTTCCCGACTGGAAAGCGGGCAGTGAGCGCAACGCAATTAATACG
CGTACCGCTAGCCAGGAAGAGTTTGTAGAAACGCAAAAAGGCCATCCGTCAGGATGGCCTTCTGCTTAGT
TTGATGCCTGGCAGTTTATGGCGGGCGTCCTGCCCGCCACCCTCCGGGCCGTTGCTTCACAACGTTCAAA
TCCGCTCCCGGCGGATTTGTCCTACTCAGGAGAGCGTTCACCGACAAACAACAGATAAAACGAAAGGCCC
AGTCTTCCGACTGAGCCTTTCGTTTTATTTGATGCCTGGCAGTTCCCTACTCTCGCGTTAACGCTAGCAT
GGATGTTTTCCCAGTCACGACGTT
